Addgene plasmid #219180: SFFV-PHF19-Brd 237
Purpose: Transcription factor PHF19 with a specific barcode assigned.
Depositing lab: Filipe Pereira. Depositing organization: Center for Neuroscience and Cell Biology, University of Coimbra. Publication: A combinatorial transcription factor screening platform for immune cell reprogramming. Kurochkin I, Altman AR, Caiado I, Pertiga-Cabral D, Halitzki E, Minaeva M, Zimmermannova O, Henriques-Oliveira L, Klein D, Nair M, Oliveira D, Cajal LR, Knittel R, Feick C, Ringner M, Martin M, Cirovic B, Pires CF, Rosa FF, Sitnicka E, Theis FJ, Pereira CF. Cell Syst. 2026 Jan 21;17(1):101457. doi: 10.1016/j.cels.2025.101457. Epub 2026 Jan 14. PubMed 41539305.
Backbone
  Vector backbone: SFFV-MCS
  Backbone size w/o insert (bp): 6638
  Vector type: Lentiviral
Growth in bacteria
  Bacterial resistance: Ampicillin, 100 μg/mL
  Growth temperature: 37°C
  Growth strain: NEB Stable
  Copy number: High Copy
Gene/Insert
  Gene/Insert name: PHF19
  Species: H. sapiens (human)
  Insert size (bp): 624
  Entrez Gene: PHF19 (a.k.a. MTF2L1, PCL3, TDRD19B)
  Promoter: The spleen focus-forming virus (SFFV) promoter
  Cloning method: Restriction Enzyme; 5′ cloning site Bsp119I (not destroyed); 3′ cloning site BstHI (not destroyed)
Terms and licenses: Academic/Nonprofit Terms; Industry Terms: Not Available to Industry
Depositor comments: Barcode sequence cloned into XbaI restriction site. Design of plasmid is as follows: SFFV-[TF sequence]-WPRE-[Barcode sequence].
How to cite: SFFV-PHF19-Brd 237 was a gift from Filipe Pereira (Addgene plasmid # 219180 ; http://n2t.net/addgene:219180 ; RRID:Addgene_219180)
