[The description below was written by a language model from this plasmid's Addgene catalogue record and pLannotate feature annotations shown in this document.]
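Description:
SFFV-PHF19-Brd 237 is a lentiviral expression plasmid built on the SFFV-MCS backbone. It carries a human PHF19 open reading frame together with a unique DNA barcode. In bacteria it is maintained through a high-copy ColE1/pUC-type origin and selected with ampicillin via the β-lactamase gene. An f1 origin and remnants of a pBluescript-style lac/T3/T7 region are also present.

The viral portion has a third-generation, self-inactivating layout. An RSV promoter is fused to a truncated HIV-1 5' LTR and drives genomic RNA production in packaging cells. It is followed by the Ψ packaging signal with a partial gag sequence, the Rev response element for Rev-dependent nuclear export, and the cPPT/CTS. A ΔU3 3' LTR inactivates LTR promoter activity after integration, and an SV40 poly(A) signal and SV40 origin fragments lie downstream of it.

The internal cassette uses the spleen focus-forming virus LTR promoter, which is strong in haematopoietic cells, to express PHF19 (also called PCL3), a Polycomb-group protein that binds H3K36me3 and recruits PRC2. The recorded insert is 624 bp, and the annotation matches PHF19 over only part of that span, so the insert may be a short isoform rather than the full-length protein, although the record does not say so. A WPRE follows the coding sequence to enhance transcript stability and expression. According to the depositor, the barcode sits after the WPRE at an XbaI site, though it is not annotated in the feature table. This position places the barcode within the transcript, which lets the factor be identified by sequencing. The plasmid belongs to a barcoded library for combinatorial transcription factor screening in immune cell reprogramming.
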