Features (pLannotate 1.2.2; 29 found; start..end, strand, type, name):
     94..112     -  promoter       T7 promoter: promoter for bacteriophage T7 RNA polymerase
    120..275     +  CDS            lacZα (fragment): LacZα fragment of β-galactosidase; lacZ fragment
    280..708     +  rep_origin     f1 ori (sequence partly withheld): f1 bacteriophage origin of replication; arrow indicates direction of (+) strand synthesis
    761..865     +  promoter       AmpR promoter: bla
    866..1726    +  CDS            AmpR: β-lactamase; bla; confers resistance to ampicillin, carbenicillin, and related antibiotics
   1897..2485    +  rep_origin     ori: high-copy-number ColE1/pMB1/pBR322/pUC origin of replication
   2668..2760    +  CDS            lacI (fragment): lac repressor; lacI; The lac repressor binds to the lac operator to inhibit transcription in E. coli. This inhibition can be relieved by adding lactose or isopropyl-β-D-thiogalactopyranoside (IPTG).
   2773..2794    +  protein_bind   CAP binding site: CAP binding activates transcription in the presence of cAMP. E. coli catabolite activator protein
   2809..2839    +  promoter       lac promoter: promoter for the E. coli lac operon
   2847..2863    +  protein_bind   lac operator: The lac repressor binds to the lac operator to inhibit transcription in E. coli. This inhibition can be relieved by adding lactose or isopropyl-β-D-thiogalactopyranoside (IPTG). lac repressor encoded by lacI
   2908..2926    +  promoter       T3 promoter: promoter for bacteriophage T3 RNA polymerase
   2954..3180    +  promoter       RSV promoter: Rous sarcoma virus enhancer/promoter
   3181..3361    +  LTR            5' LTR (truncated): truncated 5' long terminal repeat (LTR) from HIV-1
   3408..3533    +  misc_feature   HIV-1 Ψ: packaging signal of human immunodeficiency virus type 1
   3517..3880    +  CDS            HIV-1 gag (fragment): gag protein from human immunodeficiency virus 1; gag
   4026..4259    +  misc_feature   RRE: The Rev response element (RRE) of HIV-1 allows for Rev-dependent mRNA export from the nucleus to the cytoplasm.
   4636..4736    +  CDS            Rev (fragment): human immunodeficiency virus 1 (HIV-1) Rev protein; rev; enhances nuclear export of unspliced and incompletely spliced viral mRNAs
   4755..4872    +  misc_feature   cPPT/CTS: central polypurine tract and central termination sequence of HIV-1
   4906..5307    +  promoter       SFFV promoter: spleen focus-forming virus long terminal repeat (LTR) promoter
   5317..5340    +  misc_feature   MCS (fragment): pBluescript multiple cloning site
   5365..5829    +  CDS            PHF19 (fragment): PHF19_HUMAN - Also known as PCL3. Experimental evidence at protein level: Swiss-Prot protein existence level 1. Polycomb group (PcG) protein that specifically binds histone H3 trimethylated at 'Lys-36' (H3K36me3) and recruits the PRC2 complex, thus enhancing PRC2 H3K27me3 methylation activity (PubMed:15563832, PubMed:18691976, PubMed:23160351, PubMed:23228662, PubMed:23273982, PubMed:29499137, PubMed:23104054, PubMed:31959557). Probably involved in the transition from an active state to a repressed state in embryonic stem cells: acts by binding to H3K36me3, a mark for transcriptional activatio
   5996..6021    +  misc_feature   MCS (fragment): pBluescript multiple cloning site
   6021..6080    +  CDS            S (fragment): HBSAG_WHV6 - Experimental evidence at transcript level: Swiss-Prot protein existence level 2. The middle envelope protein plays an important role in the budding of the virion. It is involved in the induction of budding in a nucleocapsid independent way. In this process the majority of envelope proteins bud to form subviral lipoprotein particles of 22 nm of diameter that do not contain a nucleocapsid (By similarity). From Woodchuck hepatitis B virus (isolate w64/pWS23) (WHV).
   6212..6615    +  misc_feature   WPRE: woodchuck hepatitis virus posttranscriptional regulatory element
   6673..6732    +  CDS            nef (fragment): NEF_HV1Z2 - Experimental evidence at protein level: Swiss-Prot protein existence level 1. Extracellular Nef protein targets CD4(+) T-lymphocytes for apoptosis by interacting with CXCR4 surface receptors. From Human immunodeficiency virus type 1 group M subtype D (isolate Z2/CDC-Z34) (HIV-1).
   6734..6967    +  LTR            3' LTR (ΔU3): self-inactivating 3' long terminal repeat (LTR) from HIV-1
   7039..7160    +  polyA_signal   SV40 poly(A) signal: SV40 polyadenylation signal
   7179..7200    +  rep_origin     SV40 ori (fragment): SV40 origin of replication
   7200..73      +  rep_origin     SV40 ori (across the origin): SV40 origin of replication
>Addgene plasmid #219180 | SFFV-PHF19-Brd 237 | addgene full sequence | sequence record 448963 | Addgene NGS Result
ATTTATGCAGAGGCCGAGGCCGCCTCGGCCTCTGAGCTATTCCAGAAGTAGTGAGGAGGCTTTTTTGGAG
GCCTAGGGACGTACCCAATTCGCCCTATAGTGAGTCGTATTACGCGCGCTCACTGGCCGTCGTTTTACAA
CGTCGTGACTGGGAAAACCCTGGCGTTACCCAACTTAATCGCCTTGCAGCACATCCCCCTTTCGCCAGCT
GGCGTAATAGCGAAGAGGCCCGCACCGATCGCCCTTCCCAACAGTTGCGCAGCCTGAATGGCGAATGGG
[124 nt withheld, positions 280-403]
C
[91 nt withheld, positions 405-495]
A
[49 nt withheld, positions 497-545]
CCTTTGACGTTGGAGTCCACGTTCTTT
[37 nt withheld, positions 573-609]
ACCCTATCTCGGTCTATTCTTTTGATTTATAAGGGATTTTGCCGATTTCGGCCTATTGGTTAAAAAATGA
GCTGATTTAACAAAAATTTAACGCGAATTTTAACAAAATATTAACGCTTACAATTTAGGTGGCACTTTTC
GGGGAAATGTGCGCGGAACCCCTATTTGTTTATTTTTCTAAATACATTCAAATATGTATCCGCTCATGAG
ACAATAACCCTGATAAATGCTTCAATAATATTGAAAAAGGAAGAGTATGAGTATTCAACATTTCCGTGTC
GCCCTTATTCCCTTTTTTGCGGCATTTTGCCTTCCTGTTTTTGCTCACCCAGAAACGCTGGTGAAAGTAA
AAGATGCTGAAGATCAGTTGGGTGCACGAGTGGGTTACATCGAACTGGATCTCAACAGCGGTAAGATCCT
TGAGAGTTTTCGCCCCGAAGAACGTTTTCCAATGATGAGCACTTTTAAAGTTCTGCTATGTGGCGCGGTA
TTATCCCGTATTGACGCCGGGCAAGAGCAACTCGGTCGCCGCATACACTATTCTCAGAATGACTTGGTTG
AGTACTCACCAGTCACAGAAAAGCATCTTACGGATGGCATGACAGTAAGAGAATTATGCAGTGCTGCCAT
AACCATGAGTGATAACACTGCGGCCAACTTACTTCTGACAACGATCGGAGGACCGAAGGAGCTAACCGCT
TTTTTGCACAACATGGGGGATCATGTAACTCGCCTTGATCGTTGGGAACCGGAGCTGAATGAAGCCATAC
CAAACGACGAGCGTGACACCACGATGCCTGTAGCAATGGCAACAACGTTGCGCAAACTATTAACTGGCGA
ACTACTTACTCTAGCTTCCCGGCAACAATTAATAGACTGGATGGAGGCGGATAAAGTTGCAGGACCACTT
CTGCGCTCGGCCCTTCCGGCTGGCTGGTTTATTGCTGATAAATCTGGAGCCGGTGAGCGTGGGTCTCGCG
GTATCATTGCAGCACTGGGGCCAGATGGTAAGCCCTCCCGTATCGTAGTTATCTACACGACGGGGAGTCA
GGCAACTATGGATGAACGAAATAGACAGATCGCTGAGATAGGTGCCTCACTGATTAAGCATTGGTAACTG
TCAGACCAAGTTTACTCATATATACTTTAGATTGATTTAAAACTTCATTTTTAATTTAAAAGGATCTAGG
TGAAGATCCTTTTTGATAATCTCATGACCAAAATCCCTTAACGTGAGTTTTCGTTCCACTGAGCGTCAGA
CCCCGTAGAAAAGATCAAAGGATCTTCTTGAGATCCTTTTTTTCTGCGCGTAATCTGCTGCTTGCAAACA
AAAAAACCACCGCTACCAGCGGTGGTTTGTTTGCCGGATCAAGAGCTACCAACTCTTTTTCCGAAGGTAA
CTGGCTTCAGCAGAGCGCAGATACCAAATACTGTTCTTCTAGTGTAGCCGTAGTTAGGCCACCACTTCAA
GAACTCTGTAGCACCGCCTACATACCTCGCTCTGCTAATCCTGTTACCAGTGGCTGCTGCCAGTGGCGAT
AAGTCGTGTCTTACCGGGTTGGACTCAAGACGATAGTTACCGGATAAGGCGCAGCGGTCGGGCTGAACGG
GGGGTTCGTGCACACAGCCCAGCTTGGAGCGAACGACCTACACCGAACTGAGATACCTACAGCGTGAGCT
ATGAGAAAGCGCCACGCTTCCCGAAGGGAGAAAGGCGGACAGGTATCCGGTAAGCGGCAGGGTCGGAACA
GGAGAGCGCACGAGGGAGCTTCCAGGGGGAAACGCCTGGTATCTTTATAGTCCTGTCGGGTTTCGCCACC
TCTGACTTGAGCGTCGATTTTTGTGATGCTCGTCAGGGGGGCGGAGCCTATGGAAAAACGCCAGCAACGC
GGCCTTTTTACGGTTCCTGGCCTTTTGCTGGCCTTTTGCTCACATGTTCTTTCCTGCGTTATCCCCTGAT
TCTGTGGATAACCGTATTACCGCCTTTGAGTGAGCTGATACCGCTCGCCGCAGCCGAACGACCGAGCGCA
GCGAGTCAGTGAGCGAGGAAGCGGAAGAGCGCCCAATACGCAAACCGCCTCTCCCCGCGCGTTGGCCGAT
TCATTAATGCAGCTGGCACGACAGGTTTCCCGACTGGAAAGCGGGCAGTGAGCGCAACGCAATTAATGTG
AGTTAGCTCACTCATTAGGCACCCCAGGCTTTACACTTTATGCTTCCGGCTCGTATGTTGTGTGGAATTG
TGAGCGGATAACAATTTCACACAGGAAACAGCTATGACCATGATTACGCCAAGCGCGCAATTAACCCTCA
CTAAAGGGAACAAAAGCTGGAGCTGCAAGCTTAATGTAGTCTTATGCAATACTCTTGTAGTCTTGCAACA
TGGTAACGATGAGTTAGCAACATGCCTTACAAGGAGAGAAAAAGCACCGTGCATGCCGATTGGTGGAAGT
AAGGTGGTACGATCGTGCCTTATTAGGAAGGCAACAGACGGGTCTGACATGGATTGGACGAACCACTGAA
TTGCCGCATTGCAGAGATATTGTATTTAAGTGCCTAGCTCGATACATAAACGGGTCTCTCTGGTTAGACC
AGATCTGAGCCTGGGAGCTCTCTGGCTAACTAGGGAACCCACTGCTTAAGCCTCAATAAAGCTTGCCTTG
AGTGCTTCAAGTAGTGTGTGCCCGTCTGTTGTGTGACTCTGGTAACTAGAGATCCCTCAGACCCTTTTAG
TCAGTGTGGAAAATCTCTAGCAGTGGCGCCCGAACAGGGACTTGAAAGCGAAAGGGAAACCAGAGGAGCT
CTCTCGACGCAGGACTCGGCTTGCTGAAGCGCGCACGGCAAGAGGCGAGGGGCGGCGACTGGTGAGTACG
CCAAAAATTTTGACTAGCGGAGGCTAGAAGGAGAGAGATGGGTGCGAGAGCGTCAGTATTAAGCGGGGGA
GAATTAGATCGCGATGGGAAAAAATTCGGTTAAGGCCAGGGGGAAAGAAAAAATATAAATTAAAACATAT
AGTATGGGCAAGCAGGGAGCTAGAACGATTCGCAGTTAATCCTGGCCTGTTAGAAACATCAGAAGGCTGT
AGACAAATACTGGGACAGCTACAACCATCCCTTCAGACAGGATCAGAAGAACTTAGATCATTATATAATA
CAGTAGCAACCCTCTATTGTGTGCATCAAAGGATAGAGATAAAAGACACCAAGGAAGCTTTAGACAAGAT
AGAGGAAGAGCAAAACAAAAGTAAGACCACCGCACAGCAAGCGGCCGCTGATCTTCAGACCTGGAGGAGG
AGATATGAGGGACAATTGGAGAAGTGAATTATATAAATATAAAGTAGTAAAAATTGAACCATTAGGAGTA
GCACCCACCAAGGCAAAGAGAAGAGTGGTGCAGAGAGAAAAAAGAGCAGTGGGAATAGGAGCTTTGTTCC
TTGGGTTCTTGGGAGCAGCAGGAAGCACTATGGGCGCAGCGTCAATGACGCTGACGGTACAGGCCAGACA
ATTATTGTCTGGTATAGTGCAGCAGCAGAACAATTTGCTGAGGGCTATTGAGGCGCAACAGCATCTGTTG
CAACTCACAGTCTGGGGCATCAAGCAGCTCCAGGCAAGAATCCTGGCTGTGGAAAGATACCTAAAGGATC
AACAGCTCCTGGGGATTTGGGGTTGCTCTGGAAAACTCATTTGCACCACTGCTGTGCCTTGGAATGCTAG
TTGGAGTAATAAATCTCTGGAACAGATTTGGAATCACACGACCTGGATGGAGTGGGACAGAGAAATTAAC
AATTACACAAGCTTAATACACTCCTTAATTGAAGAATCGCAAAACCAGCAAGAAAAGAATGAACAAGAAT
TATTGGAATTAGATAAATGGGCAAGTTTGTGGAATTGGTTTAACATAACAAATTGGCTGTGGTATATAAA
ATTATTCATAATGATAGTAGGAGGCTTGGTAGGTTTAAGAATAGTTTTTGCTGTACTTTCTATAGTGAAT
AGAGTTAGGCAGGGATATTCACCATTATCGTTTCAGACCCACCTCCCAACCCCGAGGGGACCCGACAGGC
CCGAAGGAATAGAAGAAGAAGGTGGAGAGAGAGACAGAGACAGATCCATTCGATTAGTGAACGGATCTCG
ACGGTATCGGTTAACTTTTAAAAGAAAAGGGGGGATTGGGGGGTACAGTGCAGGGGAAAGAATAGTAGAC
ATAATAGCAACAGACATACAAACTAAAGAATTACAAAAACAAATTACAAAAATTCAAAATTTTATCGATC
ACGAGACTAGCCTCGAGCTGGCTGCAGTAACGCCATTTTGCAAGGCATGGAAAAATACCAAACCAAGAAT
AGAGAAGTTCAGATCAAGGGCGGGTACATGAAAATAGCTAACGTTGGGCCAAACAGGATATCTGCGGTGA
GCAGTTTCGGCCCCGGCCCGGGGCCAAGAACAGATGGTCACCGCAGTTTCGGCCCCGGCCCGAGGCCAAG
AACAGATGGTCCCCAGATATGGCCCAACCCTCAGCAGTTTCTTAAGACCCATCAGATGTTTCCAGGCTCC
CCCAAGGACCTGAAATGACCCTGCGCCTTATTTGAATTAACCAATCAGCCTGCTTCTCGCTTCTGTTCGC
GCGCTTCTGCTTCCCGAGCTCTATAAAAGAGCTCACAACCCCTCACTCGGCGCGCCAGTCCTCCGACAGA
CTGAGTCGGCCGGTCGAATCAAGCTTATCGATACCGTCGACGGATCCGCTAGCCCGCGGTTCGAAATGGA
GAATCGAGCTCTGGATCCAGGGACTCGGGACTCCTATGGTGCCACCAGCCACCTCCCCAACAAGGGGGCC
CTGGCGAAGGTCAAGAACAACTTCAAAGACTTGATGTCCAAACTGACGGAGGGCCAGTATGTGCTGTGCC
GGTGGACAGATGGCCTGTACTACCTCGGGAAGATCAAGAGGGTCAGCAGCTCTAAGCAAAGCTGCCTCGT
GACTTTCGAAGATAATTCCAAATACTGGGTCCTATGGAAGGACATACAGCATGCCGGTGTTCCAGGAGAG
GAGCCCAAGTGCAACATCTGCCTAGGGAAGACATCAGGGCCGCTGAATGAGATCCTCATCTGCGGGAAGT
GTGGCCTGGGTTACCACCAGCAGTGCCACATCCCCATAGCGGGCAGTGCTGACCAGCCCCTGCTCACACC
TTGGTTCTGCCGACGCTGCATCTTCGCACTGGCTGTGCGGGTGAGCCTTCCATCCTCCCCAGTCCCTGCC
TCTCCTGCCTCCTCCAGTGGGGCAGACCAGAGACTCCCATCACAGAGTCTGAGCTCCAAGCAGAAGGGCC
ACACCTGGGCTTTGGAGACAGATAGCGCCTCTGCCACTGTCCTTGGCCAGGATTTGTAGACCGGTCGGAT
CCCCCGGGCTGCAGGAATTCGAGCATCTTACCGCCATTTATTCCCATATTTGTTCTGTTTTTCTTGATTT
GGGTATACATTTAAATGTTAATAAAACAAAATGGTGGGGCAATCATTTACATTTTTAGGGATATGTAATT
ACTAGTTCAGGTGTATTGCCACAAGACAAACATGTTAAGAAACTTTCCCGTTATTTACGCTCTGTTCCTG
TTAATCAACCTCTGGATTACAAAATTTGTGAAAGATTGACTGATATTCTTAACTATGTTGCTCCTTTTAC
GCTGTGTGGATATGCTGCTTTAATGCCTCTGTATCATGCTATTGCTTCCCGTACGGCTTTCGTTTTCTCC
TCCTTGTATAAATCCTGGTTGCTGTCTCTTTATGAGGAGTTGTGGCCCGTTGTCCGTCAACGTGGCGTGG
TGTGCTCTGTGTTTGCTGACGCAACCCCCACTGGCTGGGGCATTGCCACCACCTGTCAACTCCTTTCTGG
GACTTTCGCTTTCCCCCTCCCGATCGCCACGGCAGAACTCATCGCCGCCTGCCTTGCCCGCTGCTGGACA
GGGGCTAGGTTGCTGGGCACTGATAATTCCGTGGTGTTGTCGGGGAAGCTGACGTCCTTTGCAATTCGAT
ATCAAGCTGTACCTTCTAGATGTACAGCTTTTGCAGCGCTTCTAGACCAATGACTTACAAGGCAGCTGTA
GATCTTAGCCACTTTTTAAAAGAAAAGGGGGGACTGGAAGGGCTAATTCACTCCCAACGAAGACAAGATC
TGCTTTTTGCTTGTACTGGGTCTCTCTGGTTAGACCAGATCTGAGCCTGGGAGCTCTCTGGCTAACTAGG
GAACCCACTGCTTAAGCCTCAATAAAGCTTGCCTTGAGTGCTTCAAGTAGTGTGTGCCCGTCTGTTGTGT
GACTCTGGTAACTAGAGATCCCTCAGACCCTTTTAGTCAGTGTGGAAAATCTCTAGCAGTAGTAGTTCAT
GTCATCTTATTATTCAGTATTTATAACTTGCAAAGAAATGAATATCAGAGAGTGAGAGGAACTTGTTTAT
TGCAGCTTATAATGGTTACAAATAAAGCAATAGCATCACAAATTTCACAAATAAAGCATTTTTTTCACTG
CATTCTAGTTGTGGTTTGTCCAAACTCATCAATGTATCTTATCATGTCTGGCTCTAGCTATCCCGCCCCT
AACTCCGCCCATCCCGCCCCTAACTCCGCCCAGTTCCGCCCATTCTCCGCCCCATGGCTGACTAATTTTT
TTT
