>Addgene plasmid #219180 | SFFV-PHF19-Brd 237 | depositor partial sequence | sequence record 428020 | TF ORF
ATGGAGAATCGAGCTCTGGATCCAGGGACTCGGGACTCCTATGGTGCCACCAGCCACCTCCCCAACAAGG
GGGCCCTGGCGAAGGTCAAGAACAACTTCAAAGACTTGATGTCCAAACTGACGGAGGGCCAGTATGTGCT
GTGCCGGTGGACAGATGGCCTGTACTACCTCGGGAAGATCAAGAGGGTCAGCAGCTCTAAGCAAAGCTGC
CTCGTGACTTTCGAAGATAATTCCAAATACTGGGTCCTATGGAAGGACATACAGCATGCCGGTGTTCCAG
GAGAGGAGCCCAAGTGCAACATCTGCCTAGGGAAGACATCAGGGCCGCTGAATGAGATCCTCATCTGCGG
GAAGTGTGGCCTGGGTTACCACCAGCAGTGCCACATCCCCATAGCGGGCAGTGCTGACCAGCCCCTGCTC
ACACCTTGGTTCTGCCGACGCTGCATCTTCGCACTGGCTGTGCGGGTGAGCCTTCCATCCTCCCCAGTCC
CTGCCTCTCCTGCCTCCTCCAGTGGGGCAGACCAGAGACTCCCATCACAGAGTCTGAGCTCCAAGCAGAA
GGGCCACACCTGGGCTTTGGAGACAGATAGCGCCTCTGCCACTGTCCTTGGCCAGGATTTGTAG
