>Addgene plasmid #219180 | SFFV-PHF19-Brd 237 | depositor partial sequence | sequence record 428021 | Barcode sequence
TGTACAGCTTTTGCAGCGCT
